Addgene plasmid #126237: pGWB14-LYX019
Purpose: With a Nicotiana benthamiana transcription factor in PGWB14 backbone, for Agrobacterium mediated transient or stable expression corresponding transcription factor fused with a C-terminal HA tag.
Depositing lab: Silin Zhong. Depositing organization: Chinese University of Hong Kong.
Backbone
  Vector backbone: pGWB14
  Vector type: Plant Expression
  Selectable markers: Hygromycin
Growth in bacteria
  Bacterial resistance: Kanamycin, 50 μg/mL
  Growth temperature: 37°C
  Growth strain: DH5alpha
  Copy number: Low Copy
Gene/Insert
  Gene/Insert name: Niben101Scf02543g00002.1
  Species: Nicotiana benthamiana
  Promoter: CaMV 35S
  Tag / fusion protein: HA (C terminal on insert)
  Cloning method: Gibson Cloning
Terms and licenses: Academic/Nonprofit Terms; Industry Terms: Not Available to Industry
How to cite: pGWB14-LYX019 was a gift from Silin Zhong (Addgene plasmid # 126237 ; http://n2t.net/addgene:126237 ; RRID:Addgene_126237)
