[The description below was written by a language model from this plasmid's Addgene catalogue record and pLannotate feature annotations shown in this document.]
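Description:
pGWB14-LYX019 is a plant binary expression vector built on the pGWB14 backbone for Agrobacterium-mediated transient or stable expression of a Nicotiana benthamiana transcription factor (gene model Niben101Scf02543g00002.1). It is a low-copy, broad-host-range plasmid. The feature table shows an IncP oriV with the trfA replication protein, which allow maintenance in both E. coli and Agrobacterium, and an oriT with traJ for mobilisation. Bacterial selection is by kanamycin (aphA-3). Remnants of tetracycline resistance genes, an IS1 element and other RK2-type backbone fragments are also annotated but are not listed as functional markers.

Three cassettes lie between the nopaline-type right and left T-DNA borders. The main one places the insert under the CaMV 35S promoter, flanked by attB1 and attB2 Gateway sites, although the record lists Gibson cloning as the method used. A 3xHA epitope follows in frame at the C terminus, and a NOS terminator closes the cassette. Part of the insert was annotated by similarity to tobacco ERF4, a GCC-box-binding transcriptional repressor, which suggests an ERF-family factor; the record does not otherwise name the protein.

A second 35S-driven cassette encodes the tomato bushy stunt virus P19 silencing suppressor with a CaMV polyadenylation signal. P19 binds siRNAs and typically boosts transgene expression in agroinfiltrated leaves. This element is not mentioned in the catalogue fields. The third cassette is 35S-driven hygromycin phosphotransferase with a NOS terminator, used to select stable plant transformants. The HA tag allows the expressed factor to be detected or immunoprecipitated.
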