Features (pLannotate 1.2.2; 36 found; start..end, strand, type, name):
      3..89      -  CDS            traI (fragment): TRAI6_ECOLX - Experimental evidence at protein level: Swiss-Prot protein existence level 1. The initiation process of transfer DNA synthesis requires the interaction of at least three plasmid-specific components (TraH, I, and J) at the transfer origin resulting in the assembly of a specialised nucleoprotein complex - the relaxosome. Site- and strand-specific cleavage at the transfer origin is dependent on TraI and TraJ. From Escherichia coli.
    127..498     -  CDS            traJ: oriT-recognizing protein; traJ
    531..640     -  oriT           oriT: incP origin of transfer
    772..962     +  rep_origin     ori (fragment): high-copy-number ColE1/pMB1/pBR322/pUC origin of replication
   1321..1971    -  CDS            TetR: tetracycline resistance regulatory protein; tetR
   2077..2326    +  CDS            TcR (fragment): tetracycline efflux protein; tetA; confers resistance to tetracycline
   2436..2460    -  misc_feature   RB T-DNA repeat: right border repeat from nopaline C58 T-DNA
   2490..2508    +  misc_feature   MCS (fragment): pUC18/19 multiple cloning site
   2559..2904    +  promoter       CaMV 35S promoter: strong constitutive promoter from cauliflower mosaic virus
   2856..2902    +  promoter       minimal CaMV 35S promoter: minimal 35S promoter from cauliflower mosaic virus
   2914..2932    -  misc_feature   MCS (fragment): pUC18/19 multiple cloning site
   2943..3458    +  CDS            P19_TBSVC: Experimental evidence at protein level: Swiss-Prot protein existence level 1. Acts as a suppressor of RNA-mediated gene silencing, also known as post-transcriptional gene silencing (PTGS), a mechanism of plant viral defense that limits the accumulation of viral RNAs. Binds to short interfering RNAs (siRNAs) with high affinity. Acts as a molecular caliper to specifically select siRNAs based on the length of the duplex region of the RNA (By similarity). From Tomato bushy stunt virus (strain Cherry) (TBSV).
   3531..3707    +  polyA_signal   CaMV poly(A) signal: cauliflower mosaic virus polyadenylation signal
   4210..4551    +  promoter       CaMV 35S promoter: strong constitutive promoter from cauliflower mosaic virus
   4577..4601    +  protein_bind   attB1: mutant version of attB; recombination site for the Gateway® BP reaction BP Clonase™
   4673..4993    +  CDS            ERF4 (fragment): ERF4_TOBAC - Also known as ERF-3, ERF3. Experimental evidence at protein level: Swiss-Prot protein existence level 1. Acts as a transcriptional repressor. Binds to the GCC-box pathogenesis-related promoter element. Involved in the regulation of gene expression by stress factors and by components of stress signal transduction pathways mediated by ethylene, that seems to depend on a protein kinase/phosphatase cascade, and to be influenced by methyl- jasmonate. May regulate other AtERFs (By similarity). From Nicotiana tabacum (Common tobacco).
   5184..5208    -  protein_bind   attB2: mutant version of attB; recombination site for the Gateway® BP reaction BP Clonase™
   5237..5326    +  CDS            3xHA: three tandem HA epitope tags
   5360..5612    +  terminator     NOS terminator: nopaline synthase terminator and poly(A) signal
   6041..6293    -  terminator     NOS terminator: nopaline synthase terminator and poly(A) signal
   6317..6745    -  CDS            nos (fragment): DHNO_AGRT7 - Protein inferred from homology: Swiss-Prot protein existence level 3. From Agrobacterium tumefaciens (strain T37).
   6761..7786    -  CDS            HygR: aminoglycoside phosphotransferase from E. coli; aph(4)-Ia; confers resistance to hygromycin
   7796..8140    -  promoter       CaMV 35S promoter: strong constitutive promoter from cauliflower mosaic virus
   7797..7843    -  promoter       minimal CaMV 35S promoter: minimal 35S promoter from cauliflower mosaic virus
   8246..8401    +  CDS            lacZα (fragment) (sequence partly withheld): LacZα fragment of β-galactosidase; lacZ fragment
   8399..8699    +  rep_origin     M13 ori (fragment) (sequence partly withheld): M13 bacteriophage origin of replication; arrow indicates direction of (+) strand synthesis
   8700..8830    +  CDS            lacI (fragment): lac repressor; lacI; The lac repressor binds to the lac operator to inhibit transcription in E. coli. This inhibition can be relieved by adding lactose or isopropyl-β-D-thiogalactopyranoside (IPTG).
   8884..8908    -  misc_feature   LB T-DNA repeat: left border repeat from nopaline C58 T-DNA
  10365..10484   -  CDS            tetR (fragment): TETR1_ECOLX - Experimental evidence at protein level: Swiss-Prot protein existence level 1. TetR is the repressor of the tetracycline resistance element; its N-terminal region forms a helix-turn-helix structure and binds DNA. Binding of tetracycline to TetR reduces the repressor affinity for the tetracycline resistance gene (tetA) promoter operator sites. From Escherichia coli.
  10504..11652   -  CDS            trfA: trans-acting replication protein that binds to and activates oriV
  11951..12745   -  CDS            KanR: aminoglycoside phosphotransferase; aphA-3; confers resistance to kanamycin
  12937..13704   +  mobile_element IS1: prokaryotic transposable element IS1
  13713..13862   -  CDS            satA (fragment): STA_BACSU - Also known as yyaR. Experimental evidence at protein level: Swiss-Prot protein existence level 1. Involved in resistance to streptothricin, a broad-spectrum antibiotic produced by streptomycetes. Detoxifies streptothricin via acetylation of the beta amino group of the first beta-lysyl moiety of streptothricin. From Bacillus subtilis (strain 168).
  13861..14055   -  CDS            satA (fragment): STA_BACSU - Also known as yyaR. Experimental evidence at protein level: Swiss-Prot protein existence level 1. Involved in resistance to streptothricin, a broad-spectrum antibiotic produced by streptomycetes. Detoxifies streptothricin via acetylation of the beta amino group of the first beta-lysyl moiety of streptothricin. From Bacillus subtilis (strain 168).
  14058..14333   -  CDS            klaC (fragment): KLAC_ECOLX - Also known as telB. Protein predicted: Swiss-Prot protein existence level 4. Belongs to the kla operon, which is associated with cryptic tellurite resistance, and IncW plasmid fertility inhibition. From Escherichia coli.
  14397..15028   -  rep_origin     oriV: incP origin of replication
>Addgene plasmid #126237 | pGWB14-LYX019 | addgene full sequence | sequence record 246324 | Addgene NGS Result
TCGGTCTTGCCTTGCTCGTCGGTGATGTACTTCACCAGCTCCGCGAAGTCGCTCTTCTTGATGGAGCGCA
TGGGGACGTGCTTGGCAATCACGCGCACCCCCCGGCCGTTTTAGCGGCTAAAAAAGTCATGGCTCTGCCC
TCGGGCGGACCACGCCCATCATGACCTTGCCAAGCTCGTCCTGCTTCTCTTCGATCTTCGCCAGCAGGGC
GAGGATCGTGGCATCACCGAACCGCGCCGTGCGCGGGTCGTCGGTGAGCCAGAGTTTCAGCAGGCCGCCC
AGGCGGCCCAGGTCGCCATTGATGCGGGCCAGCTCGCGGACGTGCTCATAGTCCACGACGCCCGTGATTT
TGTAGCCCTGGCCGACGGCCAGCAGGTAGGCCGACAGGCTCATGCCGGCCGCCGCCGCCTTTTCCTCAAT
CGCTCTTCGTTCGTCTGGAAGGCAGTACACCTTGATAGGTGGGCTGCCCTTCCTGGTTGGCTTGGTTTCA
TCAGCCATCCGCTTGCCCTCATCTGTTACGCCGGCGGTAGCCGGCCAGCCTCGCAGAGCAGGATTCCCGT
TGAGCACCGCCAGGTGCGAATAAGGGACAGTGAAGAAGGAACACCCGCTCGCGGGTGGGCCTACTTCACC
TATCCTGCCCGGCTGACGCCGTTGGATACACCAAGGAAAGTCTACACGAACCCTTTGGCAAAATCCTGTA
TATCGTGCGAAAAAGGATGGATATACCGAAAAAATCGCTATAATGACCCCGAAGCAGGGTTATGCAGCGG
AAAAGCGCCACGCTTCCCGAAGGGAGAAAGGCGGACAGGTATCCGGTAAGCGGCAGGGTCGGAACAGGAG
AGCGCACGAGGGAGCTTCCAGGGGGAAACGCCTGGTATCTTTATAGTCCTGTCGGGTTTCGCCACCTCTG
ACTTGAGCGTCGATTTTTGTGATGCTCGTCAGGGGGGCGGAGCCTATGGAAAAACGCCAGCAACGCGGCC
TTTTTACGGTTCCTGGCCTTTTGCTGGCCTTTTGCTCACATGTTCTTTCCTGCGTTATCCCCTGATTCTG
TGGATAACCGTATTACCGCCTTTGAGTGAGCTGATACCGCTCGCCGCAGCCGAACGACCGAGCGCAGCGA
GTCAGTGAGCGAGGAAGCGGAAGAGCGCCAGAAGGCCGCCAGAGAGGCCGAGCGCGGCCGTGAGGCTTGG
ACGCTAGGGCAGGGCATGAAAAAGCCCGTAGCGGGCTGCTACGGGCGTCTGACGCGGTGGAAAGGGGGAG
GGGATGTTGTCTACATGGCTCTGCTGTAGTGAGTGGGTTGCGCTCCGGCAGCGGTCCTGATCAATCGTCA
CCCTTTCTCGGTCCTTCAACGTTCCTGACAACGAGCCTCCTTTTCGCCAATCCATCGACAATCACCGCGA
GTCCCTGCTCGAACGCTGCGTCCGGACCGGCTTCGTCGAAGGCGTCTATCGCGGCCCGCAACAGCGGCGA
GAGCGGAGCCTGTTCAACGGTGCCGCCGCGCTCGCCGGCATCGCTGTCGCCGGCCTGCTCCTCAAGCACG
GCCCCAACAGTGAAGTAGCTGATTGTCATCAGCGCATTGACGGCGTCCCCGGCCGAAAAACCCGCCTCGC
AGAGGAAGCGAAGCTGCGCGTCGGCCGTTTCCATCTGCGGTGCGCCCGGTCGCGTGCCGGCATGGATGCG
CGCGCCATCGCGGTAGGCGAGCAGCGCCTGCCTGAAGCTGCGGGCATTCCCGATCAGAAATGAGCGCCAG
TCGTCGTCGGCTCTCGGCACCGAATGCGTATGATTCTCCGCCAGCATGGCTTCGGCCAGTGCGTCGAGCA
GCGCCCGCTTGTTCCTGAAGTGCCAGTAAAGCGCCGGCTGCTGAACCCCCAACCGTTCCGCCAGTTTGCG
TGTCGTCAGACCGTCTACGCCGACCTCGTTCAACAGGTCCAGGGCGGCACGGATCACTGTATTCGGCTGC
AACTTTGTCATGCTTGACACTTTATCACTGATAAACATAATATGTCCACCAACTTATCAGTGATAAAGAA
TCCGCGCGTTCAATCGGACCAGCGGAGGCTGGTCCGGAGGCCAGACGTGAAACCCAACATACCCCTGATC
GTAATTCTGAGCACTGTCGCGCTCGACGCTGTCGGCATCGGCCTGATTATGCCGGTGCTGCCGGGCCTCC
TGCGCGATCTGGTTCACTCGAACGACGTCACCGCCCACTATGGCATTCTGCTGGCGCTGTATGCGTTGGT
GCAATTTGCCTGCGCACCTGTGCTGGGCGCGCTGTCGGATCGTTTCGGGCGGCGGCCAATCTTGCTCGTC
TCGCTGGCCGGCGCCAGATCTGGGGAACCCTGTGGTTGGCATGCACATACAAATGGACGAACGGATAAAC
CTTTTCACGCCCTTTTAAATATCCGATTATTCTAATAAACGCTCTTTTCTCTTAGGTTTACCCGCCAATA
TATCCTGTCAAACACTGATAGTTTAAACGTTGCGATTAAGAATTCGAGCTCGGTACCCCCCTACTCCAAA
AATGTCAAAGATACAGTCTCAGAAGACCAAAGGGCTATTGAGACTTTTCAACAAAGGGTAATTTCGGGAA
ACCTCCTCGGATTCCATTGCCCAGCTATCTGTCACTTCATCGAAAGGACAGTAGAAAAGGAAGGTGGCTC
CTACAAATGCCATCATTGCGATAAAGGAAAGGCTATCATTCAAGATGCCTCTGCCGACAGTGGTCCCAAA
GATGGACCCCCACCCACGAGGAGCATCGTGGAAAAAGAAGACGTTCCAACCACGTCTTCAAAGCAAGTGG
ATTGATGTGACATCTCCACTGACGTAAGGGATGACGCACAATCCCACTATCCTTCGCAAGACCCTTCCTC
TATATAAGGAAGTTCATTTCATTTGGAGAGGACAGCCCAAGCTTCGACTCTAGAGGATCCCCTTAAATCG
ATATGGAACGAGCTATACAAGGAAACGACGCTAGGGAACAAGCTAACAGTGAACGTTGGGATGGAGGATC
AGGAGGTACCACTTCTCCCTTCAAACTTCCTGACGAAAGTCCGAGTTGGACTGAGTGGCGGCTACATAAC
GATGAGACGAATTCGAATCAAGATAATCCCCTTGGTTTCAAGGAAAGCTGGGGTTTCGGGAAAGTTGTAT
TTAAGAGATATCTCAGATACGACAGGACGGAAGCTTCACTGCACAGAGTCCTTGGATCTTGGACGGGAGA
TTCGGTTAACTATGCAGCATCTCGATTTTTCGGTTTCGACCAGATCGGATGTACCTATAGTATTCGGTTT
CGAGGAGTTAGTATCACCGTTTCTGGAGGGTCTCGAACTCTTCAGCATCTCTGTGAGATGGCAATTCGGT
CTAAGCAAGAACTGCTACAGCTTGCCCCAATCGAAGTGGAAAGTAATGTATCAAGAGGATGCCCTGAAGG
TACTCAAACCTTCGAAAAAGAAAGCGAGTAAGTCGAGGGCGAGCTCGAATTCGGTACGCTGAAATCACCA
GTCTCTCTCTACAAATCTATCTCTCTCTATTTTCTCCATAAATAATGTGTGAGTAGTTTCCCGATAAGGG
AAATTAGGGTTCTTATAGGGTTTCGCTCATGTGTTGAGCATATAAGAAACCCTTAGTATGTATTTGTATT
TGTAAAATACTTCTATCAATAAAATTTCTAATTCCTAAAACCAAAATCCAGTACTAAAATCCAGATCTCC
CTGCAGGTCCCCAGATTAGCCTTTTCAATTTCAGAAAGAATGCTAACCCACAGATGGTTAGAGAGGCTTA
CGCAGCAGGTCTCATCAAGACGATCTACCCGAGCAATAATCTCCAGGAAATCAAATACCTTCCCAAGAAG
GTTAAAGATGCAGTCAAAAGATTCAGGACTAACTGCATCAAGAACACAGAGAAAGATATATTTCTCAAGA
TCAGAAGTACTATTCCAGTATGGACGATTCAAGGCTTGCTTCACAAACCAAGGCAAGTAATAGAGATTGG
AGTCTCTAAAAAGGTAGTTCCCACTGAATCAAAGGCCATGGAGTCAAAGATTCAAATAGAGGACCTAACA
GAACTCGCCGTAAAGACTGGCGAACAGTTCATACAGAGTCTCTTACGACTCAATGACAAGAAGAAAATCT
TCGTCAACATGGTGGAGCACGACACACTTGTCTACTCCAAAAATATCAAAGATACAGTCTCAGAAGACCA
AAGGGCAATTGAGACTTTTCAACAAAGGGTAATATCCGGAAACCTCCTCGGATTCCATTGCCCAGCTATC
TGTCACTTTATTGTGAAGATAGTGGAAAAGGAAGGTGGCTCCTACAAATGCCATCATTGCGATAAAGGAA
AGGCCATCGTTGAAGATGCCTCTGCCGACAGTGGTCCCAAAGATGGACCCCCACCCACGAGGAGCATCGT
GGAAAAAGAAGACGTTCCAACCACGTCTTCAAAGCAAGTGGATTGATGTGATATCTCCACTGACGTAAGG
GATGACGCACAATCCCACTATCCTTCGCAAGACCCTTCCTCTATATAAGGAAGTTCATTTCATTTGGAGA
GAACACGGGGGACTCTAGAGTTATCAACAAGTTTGTACAAAAAAGCAGGCTCCACCACTAGTATGCCCCG
TCGGAAAAATTCTGAGACAAATAGATCAACATCCGTAGCTTTTCGACACCCTAAAACCGACCTAAAGCGT
TATAGGGGCGTCCGTAAACAGCCGTGGGGCCGGTTTGCAGCCGAGATACGAGACCCGATAAAAAAAACTC
GGGTCTGGCTTGGCACCTTTGACACGGCGGAGGATGCTGCACGCGCTTACGATGATGCCGCACGCGCCTT
CCATGGACCCAAAGCGAAAACTAATTTTTCAGTTTTTCCTCCGTATGGGCAGAACCAATTTGAAAATTTC
AACCGTCCGGCTTCCAGTAGTCTGAGCAGTACGGGGGAGTCATCCAGTGGGGCGCGTGATTTTCACTCGC
GGGTTGAACTTACTCGCCGGATTACTCCGTCGGCGGTGGAGTGTTACAGTGGTTGCGATTCGTCATCGAC
TGTGGTGGATGATAATATTGACGGCGATTCGTCGGCGTTTTGTAAACAGCCTCTGCCGTTTGATTTGAAC
TTGCTCCCTCCGTCTGATGACGTTGATGATGTCCATGTTACCCCTTGTATTTTTAGTTATGTTAATCCCG
GGGACCCAGCTTTCTTGTACAAAGTGGTTGATAACAGCGGGTTAATTAACATCTTTTACCCATACGATGT
TCCTGACTATGCGGGCTATCCCTATGACGTCCCGGACTATGCAGGATCCTATCCATATGACGTTCCAGAT
TACGCTGCTCAGTGCAGCGCTTAGAGCTCGAATTTCCCCGATCGTTCAAACATTTGGCAATAAAGTTTCT
TAAGATTGAATCCTGTTGCCGGTCTTGCGATGATTATCATATAATTTCTGTTGAATTACGTTAAGCATGT
AATAATTAACATGTAATGCATGACGTTATTTATGAGATGGGTTTTTATGATTAGAGTCCCGCAATTATAC
ATTTAATACGCGATAGAAAACAAAATATAGCGCGCAAACTAGGATAAATTATCGCGCGCGGTGTCATCTA
TGTTACTAGATCGGGAATTAGCTTCATCAACGCAAGACATGCGCACGACCGTCTGACAGGAGAGGAATTT
CCGACGAGCACAGAAAGGACTTGCTCTTGGACGTAGGCCTATTTCTCAGGCACATGTATCAAGTGTTCGG
ACGTGGGTTTTCGATGGTGTATCAGCCGCCGCCAACTGGGAGATGAGGAGGCTTTCTTGGGGGGCAGTCA
GCAGTTCATTTCACAAGACAGAGGAACTTGTAAGGAGATGCACTGATTTATCTTGGCGCAAACCAGCAGG
ACGAATTAGTGGGAATAGCCCGCGAATATCTAAGTTATGCCTGTCGGCATGAGCAGAAACTTCCAATTCG
AAACAGTTTGGAGAGGTTGTTTTTGGGCATACCTTTTGTTAGTCAGCCTCTCGATTGCTCATCGTCATTA
CACAGTACCGAAGTTTGATCGATCTAGTAACATAGATGACACCGCGCGCGATAATTTATCCTAGTTTGCG
CGCTATATTTTGTTTTCTATCGCGTATTAAATGTATAATTGCGGGACTCTAATCATAAAAACCCATCTCA
TAAATAACGTCATGCATTACATGTTAATTATTACATGCTTAACGTAATTCAACAGAAATTATATGATAAT
CATCGCAAGACCGGCAACAGGATTCAATCTTAAGAAACTTTATTGCCAAATGTTTGAACGATCTGCTTCG
ACGCACTCCTTCTTTACTCCACCATCTCGTCCTTATTGAAAACGTGGGTAGCACCAAAACGAATCAAGTC
GCTGGAACTGAAGTTACCAATCACGCTGGATGATTTGCCAGTTGGATTAATCTTGCCTTTCCCCGCATGA
ATAATATTGATGAATGCATGCGTGAGGGGTATTTCGATTTTGGCAATAGCTGCAATTGCCGCGACATCCT
CCAACGAGCATAATTCTTCAGAAAAATAGCGATGTTCCATGTTGTCAGGGCATGCATGATGCACGTTATG
AGGTGACGGTGCTAGGCAGTATTCCCTCAAAGTTTCATAGTCAGTATCATATTCATCATTGCATTCCTGC
AAGAGAGAATTGAGACGCAATCCACACGCTGCGGCAACCTTCCGGCGTTCGTGGTCTATTTGCTCTTGGA
CGTTGCAAACGTAAGTGTTGGATCCCGGTCGGCATCTACTCTATTCCTTTGCCCTCGGACGAGTGCTGGG
GCGTCGGTTTCCACTATCGGCGAGTACTTCTACACAGCCATCGGTCCAGACGGCCGCGCTTCTGCGGGCG
ATTTGTGTACGCCCGACAGTCCCGGCTCCGGATCGGACGATTGCGTCGCATCGACCCTGCGCCCAAGCTG
CATCATCGAAATTGCCGTCAACCAAGCTCTGATAGAGTTGGTCAAGACCAATGCGGAGCATATACGCCCG
GAGCCGCGGCGATCCTGCAAGCTCCGGATGCCTCCGCTCGAAGTAGCGCGTCTGCTGCTCCATACAAGCC
AACCACGGCCTCCAGAAGAAGATGTTGGCGACCTCGTATTGGGAATCCCCGAACATCGCCTCGCTCCAGT
CAATGACCGCTGTTATGCGGCCATTGTCCGTCAGGACATTGTTGGAGCCGAAATCCGCGTGCACGAGGTG
CCGGACTTCGGGGCAGTCCTCGGCCCAAAGCATCAGCTCATCGAGAGCCTGCGCGACGGACGCACTGACG
GTGTCGTCCATCACAGTTTGCCAGTGATACACATGGGGATCAGCAATCGCGCATATGAAATCACGCCATG
TAGTGTATTGACCGATTCCTTGCGGTCCGAATGGGCCGAACCCGCTCGTCTGGCTAAGATCGGCCGCAGC
GATCGCATCCATGGCCTCCGCGACCGGCTGCAGAACAGCGGGCAGTTCGGTTTCAGGCAGGTCTTGCAAC
GTGACACCCTGTGCACGGCGGGAGATGCAATAGGTCAGGCTCTCGCTGAATTCCCCAATGTCAAGCACTT
CCGGAATCGGGAGCGCGGCCGATGCAAAGTGCCGATAAACATAACGATCTTTGTAGAAACCATCGGCGCA
GCTATTTACCCGCAGGACATATCCACGCCCTCCTACATCGAAGCTGAAAGCACGAGATTCTTCGCCCTCC
GAGAGCTGCATCAGGTCGGAGACGCTGTCGAACTTTTCGATCAGAAACTTCTCGACAGACGTCGCGGTGA
GTTCAGGCTTTTTCATATCGGGGTCGTCCTCTCCAAATGAAATGAACTTCCTTATATAGAGGAAGGGTCT
TGCGAAGGATAGTGGGATTGTGCGTCATCCCTTACGTCAGTGGAGATATCACATCAATCCACTTGCTTTG
AAGACGTGGTTGGAACGTCTTCTTTTTCCACGATGCTCCTCGTGGGTGGGGGTCCATCTTTGGGACCACT
GTCGGCAGAGGCATCTTGAACGATAGCCTTTCCTTTATCGCAATGATGGCATTTGTAGGTGCCACCTTCC
TTTTCTACTGTCCTTTTGATGAAGTGACAGATAGCTGGGCAATGGAATCCGAGGAGGTTTCCCGATATTA
CCCTTTGTTGAAAAGTCTCAATAGCCCTTTGGTCTTCTGAGACTGTATCTTTGATATTCTTGGAGTAGAC
GAGAGTGTCGTGCTCCACCATGTTGACGGATCTCTAGGACGCGTCCTAGAAGCTAATTCACTGGCCGTCG
TTTTACAACGTCGTGACTGGGAAAACCCTGGCGTTACCCAACTTAATCGCCTTGCAGCACATCCCCCTTT
CGCCAGCTGGCGTAATAGCGAAGAGGCCCGCACCGATCGCCCTTCCCAACAGTTGCGCAGCCTGAATG
[44 nt withheld, positions 8399-8442]
C
[141 nt withheld, positions 8444-8584]
CCTTTGACGTTGGAGTCCACGTTCTTT
[37 nt withheld, positions 8612-8648]
ACCCTATCTCGGGCTATTCTTTTGATTTATAAGGGATTTTGCCGATTTCGGAACCACCATCAAACAGGAT
TTTCGCCTGCTGGGGCAAACCAGCGTGGACCGCTTGCTGCAACTCTCTCAGGGCCAGGCGGTGAAGGGCA
ATCAGCTGTTGCCCGTCTCACTGGTGAAAAGAAAAACCACCCCAGTACATTAAAAACGTCCGCAATGTGT
TATTAAGTTGTCTAAGCGTCAATTTGTTTACACCACAATATATCCTGCCACCAGCCAGCCAACAGCTCCC
CGACCGGCAGCTCGGCACAAAATCACCACTCGATACAGGCAGCCCATCAGTCCGGGACGGCGTCAGCGGG
AGAGCCGTTGTAAGGCGGCAGACTTTGCTCATGTTACCGATGCTATTCGGAAGAACGGCAACTAAGCTGC
CGGGTTTGAAACACGGATGATCTCGCGGAGGGTAGCATGTTGATTGTAACGATGACAGAGCGTTGCTGCC
TGTGATCAAATATCATCTCCCTCGCAGAGATCCGAATTATCAGCCTTCTTATTCATTTCTCGCTTAACCG
TGACAGGCTGTCGATCTTGAGAACTATGCCGACATAATAGGAAATCGCTGGATAAAGCCGCTGAGGAAGC
TGAGTGGCGCTATTTCTTTAGAAGTGAACGTTGACGATATCAACTCCCCTATCCATTGCTCACCGAATGG
TACAGGTCGGGGACCCGAAGTTCCGACTGTCGGCCTGATGCATCCCCGGCTGATCGACCCCAGATCTGGG
GCTGAGAAAGCCCAGTAAGGAAACAACTGTAGGTTCGAGTCGCGAGATCCCCCGGAACCAAAGGAAGTAG
GTTAAACCCGCTCCGATCAGGCCGAGCCACGCCAGGCCGAGAACATTGGTTCCTGTAGGCATCGGGATTG
GCGGATCAAACACTAAAGCTACTGGAACGAGCAGAAGTCCTCCGGCCGCCAGTTGCCAGGCGGTAAAGGT
GAGCAGAGGCACGGGAGGTTGCCACTTGCGGGTCAGCACGGTTCCGAACGCCATGGAAACCGCCCCCGCC
AGGCCCGCTGCGACGCCGACAGGATCTAGCGCTGCGTTTGGTGTCAACACCAACAGCGCCACGCCCGCAG
TTCCGCAAATAGCCCCCAGGACCGCCATCAATCGTATCGGGCTACCTAGCAGAGCGGCAGAGATGAACAC
GACCATCAGCGGCTGCACAGCGCCTACCGTCGCCGCGACCCCGCCCGGCAGGCGGTAGACCGAAATAAAC
AACAAGCTCCAGAATAGCGAAATATTAAGTGCGCCGAGGATGAAGATGCGCATCCACCAGATTCCCGTTG
GAATCTGTCGGACGATCATCACGAGCAATAAACCCGCCGGCAACGCCCGCAGCAGCATACCGGCGACCCC
TCGGCCTCGCTGTTCGGGCTCCACGAAAACGCCGGACAGATGCGCCTTGTGAGCGTCCTTGGGGCCGTCC
TCCTGTTTGAAGACCGACAGCCCAATGATCTCGCCGTCGATGTAGGCGCCGAATGCCACGGCATCTCGCA
ACCGTTCAGCGAACGCCTCCATGGGCTTTTTCTCCTCGTGCTCGTAAACGGACCCGAACATCTCTGGAGC
TTTCTTCAGGGCCGACAATCGGATCTCGCGGAAATCCTGCACGTCGGCCGCTCCAAGCCGTCGAATCTGA
GCCTTAATCACAATTGTCAATTTTAATCCTCTGTTTATCGGCAGTTCGTAGAGCGCGCCGTGCGTCCCGA
GCGATACTGAGCGAAGCAAGTGCGTCGAGCAGTGCCCGCTTGTTCCTGAAATGCCAGTAAAGCGCTGGCT
GCTGAACCCCCAGCCGGAACTGACCCCACAAGGCCCTAGCGTTTGCAATGCACCAGGTCATCATTGACCC
AGGCGTGTTCCACCAGGCCGCTGCCTCGCAACTCTTCGCAGGCTTCGCCGACCTGCTCGCGCCACTTCTT
CACGCGGGTGGAATCCGATCCGCACATGAGGCGGAAGGTTTCCAGCTTGAGCGGGTACGGCTCCCGGTGC
GAGCTGAAATAGTCGAACATCCGTCGGGCCGTCGGCGACAGCTTGCGGTACTTCTCCCATATGAATTTCG
TGTAGTGGTCGCCAGCAAACAGCACGACGATTTCCTCGTCGATCAGGACCTGGCAACGGGACGTTTTCTT
GCCACGGTCCAGGACGCGGAAGCGGTGCAGCAGCGACACCGATTCCAGGTGCCCAACGCGGTCGGACGTG
AAGCCCATCGCCGTCGCCTGTAGGCGCGACAGGCATTCCTCGGCCTTCGTGTAATACCGGCCATTGATCG
ACCAGCCCAGGTCCTGGCAAAGCTCGTAGAACGTGAAGGTGATCGGCTCGCCGATAGGGGTGCGCTTCGC
GTACTCCAACACCTGCTGCCACACCAGTTCGTCATCGTCGGCCCGCAGCTCGACGCCGGTGTAGGTGATC
TTCACGTCCTTGTTGACGTGGAAAATGACCTTGTTTTGCAGCGCCTCGCGCGGGATTTTCTTGTTGCGCG
TGGTGAACAGGGCAGAGCGGGCCGTGTCGTTTGGCATCGCTCGCATCGTGTCCGGCCACGGCGCAATATC
GAACAAGGAAAGCTGCATTTCCTTGATCTGCTGCTTCGTGTGTTTCAGCAACGCGGCCTGCTTGGCCTCG
CTGACCTGTTTTGCCAGGTCCTCGCCGGCGGTTTTTCGCTTCTTGGTCGTCATAGTTCCTCGCGTGTCGA
TGGTCATCGACTTCGCCAAACCTGCCGCCTCCTGTTCGAGACGACGCGAACGCTCCACGGCGGCCGATGG
CGCGGGCAGGGCAGGGGGAGCCAGTTGCACGCTGTCGCGCTCGATCTTGGCCGTAGCTTGCTGGACCATC
GAGCCGACGGACTGGAAGGTTTCGCGGGGCGCACGCATGACGGTGCGGCTTGCGATGGTTTCGGCATCCT
CGGCGGAAAACCCCGCGTCGATCAGTTCTTGCCTGTATGCCTTCCGGTCAAACGTCCGATTCATTCACCC
TCCTTGCGGGATTGCCCCGACTCACGCCGGGGCAATGTGCCCTTATTCCTGATTTGACCCGCCTGGTGCC
TTGGTGTCCAGATAATCCACCTTATCGGCAATGAAGTCGGTCCCGTAGACCGTCTGGCCGTCCTTCTCGT
ACTTGGTATTCCGAATCTTGCCCTGCACGAATACCAGCGACCCCTTGCCCAAATACTTGCCGTGGGCCTC
GGCCTGAGAGCCAAAACACTTGATGCGGAAGAAGTCGGTGCGCTCCTGCTTGTCGCCGGCATCGTTGCGC
CACATCTAGGTACTAAAACAATTCATCCAGTAAAATATAATATTTTATTTTCTCCCAATCAGGCTTGATC
CCCAGTAAGTCAAAAAATAGCTCGACATACTGTTCTTCCCCGATATCCTCCCTGATCGACCGGACGCAGA
AGGCAATGTCATACCACTTGTCCGCCCTGCCGCTTCTCCCAAGATCAATAAAGCCACTTACTTTGCCATC
TTTCACAAAGATGTTGCTGTCTCCCAGGTCGCCGTGGGAAAAGACAAGTTCCTCTTCGGGCTTTTCCGTC
TTTAAAAAATCATACAGCTCGCGCGGATCTTTAAATGGAGTGTCTTCTTCCCAGTTTTCGCAATCCACAT
CGGCCAGATCGTTATTCAGTAAGTAATCCAATTCGGCTAAGCGGCTGTCTAAGCTATTCGTATAGGGACA
ATCCGATATGTCGATGGAGTGAAAGAGCCTGATGCACTCCGCATACAGCTCGATAATCTTTTCAGGGCTT
TGTTCATCTTCATACTCTTCCGAGCAAAGGACGCCATCGGCCTCACTCATGAGCAGATTGCTCCAGCCAT
CATGCCGTTCAAAGTGCAGGACCTTTGGAACAGGCAGCTTTCCTTCCAGCAATAGCATCATGTCCTTTTC
CCGTTCCACATCATAGGTGGTCCCTTTATACCGGCTGTCCGTCATTTTTAAATATAGGTTTTCATTTTCT
CCCACCAGCTTATATACCTTAGCAGGAGACATTCCTTCCGTATCTTTTACGCAGCGGTATTTTTCGATCA
GTTTTTTCAATTCCGGTGATATTCTCATTTTAGCCATTTATTATTTCCTTCCTCTTTTCTACAGTATTTA
AAGATACCCCAAGAAGCTAATTATAACAAGACGAACTCCAATTCACTGTTCCTTGCATTCTAAAACCTTA
AATACCAGAAAACAGCTTTTTCAAAGTTGTTTTCAAAGTTGGCGTATAACATAGTATCGACGGAGCCGAT
TTTGAAACCACAATTATGGGTGATGCTGCCAACTTACTGATTTAGTGTATGATGGTGTTTTTGAGGTGCT
CCAGTGGCTTCTGTTTCTATCAGCTGTCCCTCCTGTTCAGCTACTGACGGGGTGGTGCGTAACGGCAAAA
GCACCGCCGGACATCAGCGCTATCTCTGCTCTCACTGCCGTAAAACATGGCAACTGCAGTTCACTTACAC
CGCTTCTCAACCCGGTACGCACCAGAAAATCATTGATATGGCCATGAATGGCGTTGGATGCCGGGCAACA
GCCCGCATTATGGGCGTTGGCCTCAACACGATTTTACGTCACTTAAAAAACTCAGGCCGCAGTCGGTAAC
CTCGCGCATACAGCCGGGCAGTGACGTCATCGTCTGCGCGGAAATGGACGAACAGTGGGGCTATGTCGGG
GCTAAATCGCGCCAGCGCTGGCTGTTTTACGCGTATGACAGTCTCCGGAAGACGGTTGTTGCGCACGTAT
TCGGTGAACGCACTATGGCGACGCTGGGGCGTCTTATGAGCCTGCTGTCACCCTTTGACGTGGTGATATG
GATGACGGATGGCTGGCCGCTGTATGAATCCCGCCTGAAGGGAAAGCTGCACGTAATCAGCAAGCGATAT
ACGCAGCGAATTGAGCGGCATAACCTGAATCTGAGGCAGCACCTGGCACGGCTGGGACGGAAGTCGCTGT
CGTTCTCAAAATCGGTGGAGCTGCATGACAAAGTCATCGGGCATTATCTGAACATAAAACACTATCAATA
AGTTGGAGTCATTACCCAATTATGATAGAATTTACAAGCTATAAGGTTATTGTCCTGGGTTTCAAGCATT
AGTCCATGCAAGTTTTTATGCTTTGCCCATTCTATAGATATATTGATAAGCGCGCTGCCTATGCCTTGCC
CCCTGAAATCCTTACATACGGCGATATCTTCTATATAAAAGATATATTATCTTATCAGTATTGTCAATAT
ATTCAAGGCAATCTGCCTCCTCATCCTCTTCATCCTCTTCGTCTTGGTAGCTTTTTAAATATGGCGCTTC
ATAGAGTAATTCTGTAAAGGTCCAATTCTCGTTTTCATACCTCGGTATAATCTTACCTATCACCTCAAAT
GGTTCGCTGGGTTTATCGCACCCCCGAACACGAGCACGGCACCCGCGACCACTATGCCAAGAATGCCCAA
GGTAAAAATTGCCGGCCCCGCCATGAAGTCCGTGAATGCCCCGACGGCCGAAGTGAAGGGCAGGCCGCCA
CCCAGGCCGCCGCCCTCACTGCCCGGCACCTGGTCGCTGAATGTCGATGCCAGCACCTGCGGCACGTCAA
TGCTTCCGGGCGTCGCGCTCGGGCTGATCGCCCATCCCGTTACTGCCCCGATCCCGGCAATGGCAAGGAC
TGCCAGCGCTGCCATTTTTGGGGTGAGGCCGTTCGCGGCCGAGGGGCGCAGCCCCTGGGGGGATGGGAGG
CCCGCGTTAGCGGGCCGGGAGGGTTCGAGAAGGGGGGGCACCCCCCTTCGGCGTGCGCGGTCACGCGCAC
AGGGCGCAGCCCTGGTTAAAAACAAGGTTTATAAATATTGGTTTAAAAGCAGGTTAAAAGACAGGTTAGC
GGTGGCCGAAAAACGGGCGGAAACCCTTGCAAATGCTGGATTTTCTGCCTGTGGACAGCCCCTCAAATGT
CAATAGGTGCGCCCCTCATCTGTCAGCACTCTGCCCCTCAAGTGTCAAGGATCGCGCCCCTCATCTGTCA
GTAGTCGCGCCCCTCAAGTGTCAATACCGCAGGGCACTTATCCCCAGGCTTGTCCACATCATCTGTGGGA
AACTCGCGTAAAATCAGGCGTTTTCGCCGATTTGCGAGGCTGGCCAGCTCCACGTCGCCGGCCGAAATCG
AGCCTGCCCCTCATCTGTCAACGCCGCGCCGGGTGAGTCGGCCCCTCAAGTGTCAACGTCCGCCCCTCAT
CTGTCAGTGAGGGCCAAGTTTTCCGCGAGGTATCCACAACGCCGGCGGCCGCGGTGTCTCGCACACGGCT
TCGACGGCGTTTCTGGCGCGTTTGCAGGGCCATAGACGGCCGCCAGCCCAGCGGCGAGGGCAACCAGCCC
GGTGAGCGTCGGAAAGGCGC
